Addgene plasmid #194224: PGK Promoter (MTK 2) (pAN2822)
Purpose: Mammalian Toolkit part 2 encoding the PGK promoter
Depositing lab: Hana El-Samad. Depositing organization: University of California, San Francisco (UCSF). Publication: Sentinel cells enable genetic detection of SARS-CoV-2 Spike protein. Weinberg ZY, Hilburger CE, Kim M, Cao L, Khalid M, Elmes S, Diwanji D, Hernandez E, Lopez J, Schaefer K, Smith AM, Zhou F, Kumar GR, Ott M, Baker D, El-Samad H. bioRxiv [Preprint]. 2021 Apr 20:2021.04.20.440678. doi: 10.1101/2021.04.20.440678. PubMed 33907743.
Backbone
  Vector backbone: pMTK0_027 Entry Vector
  Vector type: Synthetic Biology
Growth in bacteria
  Bacterial resistance: Chloramphenicol, 25 μg/mL
  Growth temperature: 37°C
  Growth strain: NEB Stable
  Copy number: High Copy
Gene/Insert
  Gene/Insert name: PGK Promoter
  Species: M. musculus (mouse)
  Promoter: PGK
  Cloning method: Restriction Enzyme; 5′ cloning site unknown (unknown if destroyed)
Terms and licenses: Academic/Nonprofit Terms; Industry Terms: Not Available to Industry
Depositor comments: Please visit https://doi.org/10.1101/2021.04.20.440678 for bioRxiv preprint.
How to cite: PGK Promoter (MTK 2) (pAN2822) was a gift from Hana El-Samad (Addgene plasmid # 194224 ; http://n2t.net/addgene:194224 ; RRID:Addgene_194224)
