[The description below was written by a language model from this plasmid's Addgene catalogue record and pLannotate feature annotations shown in this document.]
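Description:
PGK Promoter (MTK 2) (pAN2822) is a small synthetic-biology part plasmid of about 2.2 kb, built in the pMTK0_027 entry vector of the Mammalian Toolkit (MTK). It is a storage and donor plasmid for hierarchical modular assembly, not an expression vector in its own right. It holds one standardized "part 2" element, the position in the toolkit reserved for promoters. Propagation is in E. coli from a high-copy ColE1/pUC-type origin. Selection is with chloramphenicol through a cat (chloramphenicol acetyltransferase) gene driven by its native cat promoter and followed by a lambda t0 terminator. The annotation also flags a very short fragment resembling the RSF origin just upstream of the insert. At under 30 bases it is almost certainly not a functional replicon.

The payload is the roughly 500 bp mouse phosphoglycerate kinase 1 (PGK) promoter, a constitutive, moderate-strength Pol II promoter that is widely used to drive transgenes or selection markers across many mammalian cell types. No coding sequence, polyadenylation signal or mammalian selection marker appears in the feature table, consistent with the plasmid carrying the promoter alone. In use, the part would be combined with other toolkit parts, such as coding sequences, 3′ elements and connectors, to build complete mammalian transcription units. The record lists the cloning method only as restriction enzyme based and does not state the flanking sites or overhangs. The plasmid was deposited in connection with work on engineered sentinel cells that genetically report detection of the SARS-CoV-2 Spike protein, although the record does not state which constructs in that study used this promoter.
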