Features (pLannotate 1.2.2; 6 found; start..end, strand, type, name):
      8..35      +  rep_origin     RSF ori (fragment): Plasmids containing the RSF 1030 origin of replication can be propagated in E. coli cells that contain additional plasmids with compatible origins.
     50..549     +  promoter       PGK promoter: mouse phosphoglycerate kinase 1 promoter
    572..606     -  terminator     lambda t0 terminator: minimal transcription terminator from phage lambda (Scholtissek and Grosse, 1987)
    680..1336    -  CDS            cat: CAT_ECOLX - Experimental evidence at protein level: Swiss-Prot protein existence level 1. This enzyme is an effector of chloramphenicol resistance in bacteria. From Escherichia coli. This protein is used as a marker in many commonly used cloning vectors, such as pACYC184.
   1337..1434    -  promoter       cat promoter: promoter of the E. coli cat gene encoding chloramphenicol acetyltransferase
   1518..2106    +  rep_origin     ori: high-copy-number ColE1/pMB1/pBR322/pUC origin of replication
>Addgene plasmid #194224 | PGK Promoter (MTK 2) (pAN2822) | addgene full sequence | sequence record 384601 | Addgene NGS Result
TCCTGCGTTATCCCCTGATTCTGTGGATAACCGTAGTCGGTCTCAAACGGGGTAGGGGAGGCGCTTTTCC
CAAGGCAGTCTGGAGCATGCGCTTTAGCAGCCCCGCTGGGCACTTGGCGCTACACAAGTGGCCTCTGGCC
TCGCACACATTCCACATCCACCGGTAGGCGCCAACCGGCTCCGTTCTTTGGTGGCCCCTTCGCGCCACCT
TCTACTCCTCCCCTAGTCAGGAAGTTCCCCCCCGCCCCGCAGCTCGCGTCGTGCAGGACGTGACAAATGG
AAGTAGCATGTCTCACTAGTCTCGTGCAGATGGACAGCACCGCTGAGCAATGGAAGCGGGTAGGCCTTTG
GGGCAGCGGCCAATAGCAGCTTTGCTCCTTCGCTTTCTGGGCTCAGAGGCTGGGAAGGGGTGGGTCCGGG
GGCGGGCTCAGGGGCGGGCTCAGGGGCGGGGCGGGCGCCCGAAGGTCCTCCGGAGGCCCGGCATTCTGCA
CGCTTCAAAAGCGCACGTCTGCCGCGCTGTTCTCCTCTTCCTCATCTCCGGGCCTTTCGGCCACTATGTG
AGACCAGACCAATAAAAAACGCCCGGCGGCAACCGAGCGTTCTGAACAAATCCAGATGGAGTTCTGAGGT
CATTACTGGATCTATCAACAGGAGTCCAAGCGAGCTCGATATCAAATTACGCCCCGCCCTGCCACTCATC
GCAGTACTGTTGTAATTCATTAAGCATTCTGCCGACATGGAAGCCATCACAAACGGCATGATGAACCTGA
ATCGCCAGCGGCATCAGCACCTTGTCGCCTTGCGTATAATATTTGCCCATGGTGAAAACGGGGGCGAAGA
AGTTGTCCATATTGGCCACGTTTAAATCAAAACTGGTGAAACTCACCCAGGGATTGGCTGAAACGAAAAA
CATATTCTCAATAAACCCTTTAGGGAAATAGGCCAGGTTTTCACCGTAACACGCCACATCTTGCGAATAT
ATGTGTAGAAACTGCCGGAAATCGTCGTGGTATTCACTCCAGAGCGATGAAAACGTTTCAGTTTGCTCAT
GGAAAACGGTGTAACAAGGGTGAACACTATCCCATATCACCAGCTCACCGTCTTTCATTGCCATACGAAA
TTCCGGATGAGCATTCATCAGGCGGGCAAGAATGTGAATAAAGGCCGGATAAAACTTGTGCTTATTTTTC
TTTACGGTCTTTAAAAAGGCCGTAATATCCAGCTGAACGGTCTGGTTATAGGTACATTGAGCAACTGACT
GAAATGCCTCAAAATGTTCTTTACGATGCCATTGGGATATATCAACGGTGGTATATCCAGTGATTTTTTT
CTCCATTTTAGCTTCCTTAGCTCCTGAAAATCTCGATAACTCAAAAAATACGCCCGGTAGTGATCTTATT
TCATTATGGTGAAAGTTGGAACCTCTTACGTGCCCGATCAATCATGACCAAAATCCCTTAACGTGAGTTT
TCGTTCCACTGAGCGTCAGACCCCGTAGAAAAGATCAAAGGATCTTCTTGAGATCCTTTTTTTCTGCGCG
TAATCTGCTGCTTGCAAACAAAAAAACCACCGCTACCAGCGGTGGTTTGTTTGCCGGATCAAGAGCTACC
AACTCTTTTTCCGAAGGTAACTGGCTTCAGCAGAGCGCAGATACCAAATACTGTTCTTCTAGTGTAGCCG
TAGTTAGGCCACCACTTCAAGAACTCTGTAGCACCGCCTACATACCTCGCTCTGCTAATCCTGTTACCAG
TGGCTGCTGCCAGTGGCGATAAGTCGTGTCTTACCGGGTTGGACTCAAGACGATAGTTACCGGATAAGGC
GCAGCGGTCGGGCTGAACGGGGGGTTCGTGCACACAGCCCAGCTTGGAGCGAACGACCTACACCGAACTG
AGATACCTACAGCGTGAGCTATGAGAAAGCGCCACGCTTCCCGAAGGGAGAAAGGCGGACAGGTATCCGG
TAAGCGGCAGGGTCGGAACAGGAGAGCGCACGAGGGAGCTTCCAGGGGGAAACGCCTGGTATCTTTATAG
TCCTGTCGGGTTTCGCCACCTCTGACTTGAGCGTCGATTTTTGTGATGCTCGTCAGGGGGGCGGAGCCTA
TGGAAAAACGCCAGCAACGCGGCCTTTTTACGGTTCCTGGCCTTTTGCTGGCCTTTTGCTCACATGTTCT
T
